Addgene plasmid #47633: pOTTC468 - pAAV EF1a DIO hChR2(H134R)-iRFP
Purpose: An AAV vector that expresses channel rhodopsin 2 (H134R) (fused to iRFP) in a Cre-dependent manner (DIO, double floxed inverted open reading frame).
Depositing lab: Brandon Harvey. Depositing organization: National Institute on Drug Abuse (NIDA). Publication: Near-infrared fluorescent protein iRFP713 as a reporter protein for optogenetic vectors, a transgenic Cre-reporter rat, and other neuronal studies. Richie CT, Whitaker LR, Whitaker KW, Necarsulmer J, Baldwin HA, Zhang Y, Fortuno L, Hinkle JJ, Koivula P, Henderson MJ, Sun W, Wang K, Smith JC, Pickel J, Ji N, Hope BT, Harvey BK. J Neurosci Methods. 2017 Jun 1;284:1-14. doi: 10.1016/j.jneumeth.2017.03.020. Epub 2017 Apr 2. PubMed 28380331.
Backbone
  Vector backbone: pAAV EF1a DIO
  Backbone manufacturer: Karl Deisseroth
  Backbone size w/o insert (bp): 5637
  Modifications to backbone: inserted a C between lox2722 and NheI restriction site to disrupt a synthetic start codon in the 5'UTR.
  Vector type: Mammalian Expression, AAV, Cre/Lox
Growth in bacteria
  Bacterial resistance: Ampicillin, 100 μg/mL
  Growth temperature: 30°C
  Growth strain: Stbl3
  Copy number: High Copy
Gene/Insert
  Gene/Insert name: hChR2 (H134R) (alt name: Channel Rhodopsin 2)
  Species: C. reinhardtii
  Mutation: H134R
  GenBank ID: EF474017
  Promoter: EF1a
  Tag / fusion protein: iRFP (C terminal on insert)
  Cloning method: Ligation Independent Cloning
  Sequencing primers: 5′ EF1a_F1 (5'-CAAGCCTCAGACAGTGGTTC); 3′ WPRE_R1 (5'ATGAAAGCCATACGGGAAGC)
Resource information
  A portion of this plasmid was derived from a plasmid made by: the ORF for iRFP was obtained from Addgene (Plasmid 31857). the ORF for hChR2H134R) was from Karl Deisseroth, but is also available from Addgene (Plasmid 20297). the backbone was obtained from Karl Deisseroth, but is also available from Addgene (Plasmid 35507).
Terms and licenses: Academic/Nonprofit Terms; Industry Terms: Not Available to Industry
How to cite: pOTTC468 - pAAV EF1a DIO hChR2(H134R)-iRFP was a gift from Brandon Harvey (Addgene plasmid # 47633 ; http://n2t.net/addgene:47633 ; RRID:Addgene_47633)
