[The description below was written by a language model from this plasmid's Addgene catalogue record and pLannotate feature annotations shown in this document.]
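Description:
pOTTC468 - pAAV EF1a DIO hChR2(H134R)-iRFP is a 7,564 bp AAV transfer plasmid for Cre-dependent mammalian expression of an optogenetic actuator fused to a near-infrared reporter. It is built on the pAAV EF1a DIO backbone. Two AAV2 inverted terminal repeats flank the expression cassette and allow it to be packaged into recombinant AAV particles. The bacterial portion outside the ITRs carries a high-copy ColE1/pUC-type origin, an M13 phage origin, and the β-lactamase gene for ampicillin selection. The record specifies a recombination-deficient strain, a common choice for ITR-containing plasmids.

The cassette is driven by the human EF-1α promoter with its intron A and ends with a WPRE, which enhances transcript stability and expression, and the human growth hormone polyadenylation signal. Between these lies the coding sequence for channelrhodopsin-2 from Chlamydomonas reinhardtii, a blue-light-activated cation channel, bearing the H134R mutation and fused at its C terminus to iRFP (iRFP713). This open reading frame sits in the antisense orientation relative to the promoter and is bracketed by pairs of mutually incompatible lox2272 and loxP sites in opposing orientations. No functional protein is made without Cre. When Cre is present, recombination inverts the ORF into the sense orientation and then excises one site of each pair, locking it in place. The depositor also inserted a single C between a lox site and the NheI site to disrupt a synthetic start codon in the 5′ UTR.

The construct is intended for light-driven activation of genetically defined, Cre-expressing cells, typically neurons. Near-infrared fluorescence marks the expressing cells and leaves the visible fluorescence channels free.
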