Features (pLannotate 1.2.2; 27 found; start..end, strand, type, name):
      1..141     -  repeat_region  AAV2 ITR: inverted terminal repeat of adeno-associated virus serotype 2 inverted
    169..235     +  CDS            small t antigen (fragment): SV40 (simian virus 40) small t antigen
    261..472     +  promoter       EF-1α core promoter: core promoter for human elongation factor EF-1α
    473..581     +  intron         EF-1α intron A (fragment): intron upstream of the start codon of human EF-1α
   1207..1410    +  intron         EF-1α intron A: truncated intron upstream of the start codon of human EF-1α
   1426..1443    +  misc_feature   MCS (fragment): pUC18/19 multiple cloning site
   1450..1483    +  protein_bind   lox2272: Cre-mediated recombination occurs in the 8-bp core sequence (GGATACTT). lox2272 sites are compatible with each other, but incompatible with loxP or loxN sites (Lee and Saito, 1988). Cre recombinase
   1484..1533    -  intron         β-globin intron (fragment): internally truncated intron from human β-globin
   1534..1567    +  protein_bind   loxP: Cre-mediated recombination occurs in the 8-bp core sequence (GCATACAT). Cre recombinase
   1576..1595    -  misc_feature   MCS (fragment): pBluescript multiple cloning site
   1602..2552    -  CDS            iRFP713: phytochrome-based near-infrared fluorescent protein, originally termed iRFP (Filonov et al., 2011) name was changed to iRFP713 (Shcherbakova and Verkhusha, 2013)
   2571..3497    -  CDS            ChR2(H134R): H134R mutant of an N-terminal fragment of channelrhodopsin-2 from the alga Chlamydomonas reinhardtii (Nagel et al., 2005) blue light-activated cation channel
   3510..3527    -  misc_feature   MCS (fragment): pUC18/19 multiple cloning site
   3549..3582    -  protein_bind   lox2272: Cre-mediated recombination occurs in the 8-bp core sequence (GGATACTT). lox2272 sites are compatible with each other, but incompatible with loxP or loxN sites (Lee and Saito, 1988). Cre recombinase
   3583..3632    -  intron         β-globin intron (fragment): internally truncated intron from human β-globin
   3633..3666    -  protein_bind   loxP: Cre-mediated recombination occurs in the 8-bp core sequence (GCATACAT). Cre recombinase
   3667..3691    +  misc_feature   MCS (fragment): pBluescript multiple cloning site
   3691..4279    +  misc_feature   WPRE: woodchuck hepatitis virus posttranscriptional regulatory element
   4311..4787    +  polyA_signal   hGH poly(A) signal: human growth hormone polyadenylation signal
   4827..4967    +  repeat_region  AAV2 ITR: inverted terminal repeat of adeno-associated virus serotype 2 inverted
   4972..5023    -  misc_feature   bom (fragment): basis of mobility region from pBR322
   5042..5422    +  rep_origin     M13 ori (sequence partly withheld): M13 bacteriophage origin of replication; arrow indicates direction of (+) strand synthesis
   5498..5547    -  misc_feature   bom (fragment): basis of mobility region from pBR322
   5649..5684    -  CDS            rop (fragment): Rop protein, which maintains plasmids at low copy number; rop
   5779..5883    +  promoter       AmpR promoter: bla
   5884..6744    +  CDS            AmpR: β-lactamase; bla; confers resistance to ampicillin, carbenicillin, and related antibiotics
   6915..7503    +  rep_origin     ori: high-copy-number ColE1/pMB1/pBR322/pUC origin of replication
>Addgene plasmid #47633 | pOTTC468 - pAAV EF1a DIO hChR2(H134R)-iRFP | depositor full sequence | sequence record 68005 | pOTTC468 - pAAV EF1a DIO hChR2(H134R)-iRFP sequence 7564 bps
CCTGCAGGCAGCTGCGCGCTCGCTCGCTCACTGAGGCCGCCCGGGCAAAGCCCGGGCGTCGGGCGACCTT
TGGTCGCCCGGCCTCAGTGAGCGAGCGAGCGCGCAGAGAGGGAGTGGCCAACTCCATCACTAGGGGTTCC
TGCGGCCGCACGCGTAAGCTTTGCAAAGATGGATAAAGTTTTAAACAGAGAGGAATCTTTGCAGCTAATG
GACCTTCTAGGTCTTGAAAGGAGTGGGAATTGGCTCCGGTGCCCGTCAGTGGGCAGAGCGCACATCGCCC
ACAGTCCCCGAGAAGTTGGGGGGAGGGGTCGGCAATTGAACCGGTGCCTAGAGAAGGTGGCGCGGGGTAA
ACTGGGAAAGTGATGTCGTGTACTGGCTCCGCCTTTTTCCCGAGGGTGGGGGAGAACCGTATATAAGTGC
AGTAGTCGCCGTGAACGTTCTTTTTCGCAACGGGTTTGCCGCCAGAACACAGGTAAGTGCCGTGTGTGGT
TCCCGCGGGCCTGGCCTCTTTACGGGTTATGGCCCTTGCGTGCCTTGAATTACTTCCACTGGCTGCAGTA
CGTGATTCTTGATCCCGAGCTTCGGGTTGGAAGTGGGTGGGAGAGTTCGAGGCCTTGCGCTTAAGGAGCC
CCTTCGCCTCGTGCTTGAGTTGAGGCCTGGCCTGGGCGCTGGGGCCGCCGCGTGCGAATCTGGTGGCACC
TTCGCGCCTGTCTCGCTGCTTTCGATAAGTCTCTAGCCATTTAAAATTTTTGATGACCTGCTGCGACGCT
TTTTTTCTGGCAAGATAGTCTTGTAAATGCGGGCCAAGATCTGCACACTGGTATTTCGGTTTTTGGGGCC
GCGGGCGGCGACGGGGCCCGTGCGTCCCAGCGCACATGTTCGGCGAGGCGGGGCCTGCGAGCGCGGCCAC
CGAGAATCGGACGGGGGTAGTCTCAAGCTGGCCGGCCTGCTCTGGTGCCTGGCCTCGCGCCGCCGTGTAT
CGCCCCGCCCTGGGCGGCAAGGCTGGCCCGGTCGGCACCAGTTGCGTGAGCGGAAAGATGGCCGCTTCCC
GGCCCTGCTGCAGGGAGCTCAAAATGGAGGACGCGGCGCTCGGGAGAGCGGGCGGGTGAGTCACCCACAC
AAAGGAAAAGGGCCTTTCCGTCCTCAGCCGTCGCTTCATGTGACTCCACGGAGTACCGGGCGCCGTCCAG
GCACCTCGATTAGTTCTCGAGCTTTTGGAGTACGTCGTCTTTAGGTTGGGGGGAGGGGTTTTATGCGATG
GAGTTTCCCCACACTGAGTGGGTGGAGACTGAAGTTAGGCCAGCTTGGCACTTGATGTAATTCTCCTTGG
AATTTGCCCTTTTTGAGTTTGGATCTTGGTTCATTCTCAAGCCTCAGACAGTGGTTCAAAGTTTTTTTCT
TCCATTTCAGGTGTCGTGAGGTACCGGATCCTCTAGAGTCGACTCCGGAATAACTTCGTATAGGATACTT
TATACGAAGTTATGCAGAATGGTAGCTGGATTGTAGCTGCTATTAGCAATATGAAACCTCTTAATAACTT
CGTATAGCATACATTATACGAAGTTATGGCGCGCCATAAGCTTGATATCGAATTCGTCGACTCACTCTTC
CATCACGCCGATCTGCCAGGCCAGAACCTGGGCGACTAGCTCGCAGGCTTGGCGGCCATCGAGATCGACG
TAGTACGGCGTTCGGTGATGGCAAACGATCAATCCCCACAGTCGCTCGCCGCGCAAAATCGAGATCGACA
TCGTGCCGTGCATGCCTATGTTGCGCATGAATTCCAGATGGACGGGCGAGACGCTGCGCAGGATGGCGAA
GCTAAGATCAATCGGCCGCCCGGTGACCGGATTGAGGTCTGGGGTGACCGGCACCGGCCGATAATTGATA
TCGGGAATGATCCGTACCGGGTTGATGGTATAGAGCCGACGGGCCTGCGCCGGCACGGTTGAGGCAGGAT
AGTGCAGGCCTAGTTTTGACTCGACCTCGGCGCACCGATCCTCTGCGATCACTTCGCCGCTGAAGTCGGA
GGCGAAGCGATAGATCATCACCCGATCGAAGCCGGTAATCTTCCGCACCTCTTGCGCCGCGGCGGCGCAG
GCGCTTTCCAAGGTTTCGGCGGCCTGCAGGCGGCGGATGGCGCTGTTGGTGCGGCGGAAGAACGCCTGCG
GCTCGGCGACGTCCCGCTGGGGAGGCTCGAGCTCGAGGAAGATGAGCTGATCATGGCGATGCCAGGAGCC
GATGAAGCCTGCGTCCTTTCGCATCGTGAAGCCGACAGTGATCGGTGCTCCGACGGCCGCCCCGGGCTCG
GCCAAGGCGATCGTCAGACGGTTGTGCGTCTCCGAGTCGAAGACATCGGCCGCAGAGCGGCCGATCAGGG
CGCCGATCGCCAGTCCGGTGAGTTCGGGAAGGTTGTCGCTGCCGGCAACGATCGTCATGTCGGCGGCGAG
GGCGAGCAGCAGTCCATGCGGTTGGATGGCACCGGGGATATGGATCGGCTCATCGTCGCAGGTCAAGAGG
TCAGGCTGCCTGGCGACGGATCCTTCAGCCATACTAGTGGCGGCCGCTGGCACGGCTCCGGCCTCGGCTT
CGTCTTCGACGAGAGTCTCGACCTCGATCTCCGTTCCGCCGATGTTCAGTTTGGTGGTTTTGCGGATATC
TCCGTGAATCAATATGTGCTCGTGGATCAGGACGCGCAGGTAGTGTCCCAACAACCCCCAACAATTTTTA
CTCATCAGATCAATAATCGTGTGACCTACGGTGGAGCCATAGACGCTCAGGACGCCAAAACCTTCGGGCC
CCAAAATGAAGAGAATTGGGAACATACCCCAGCTCACGAAAAACAGCCATGCCATGCCGGTCACGACCTG
GCGGCACCGACCCTTTGGCACAGTATGATAACCCTCGATATATGCTTTGGCGGCGTGAAAAAATGTGTTC
GCGCCATAGCACAATCCAAGACAAAAGAAGATGACTTTAACATAGCCGGTTGCCATGGCGCTGGTAGCCC
CCCACACGATAGTCCCGATGTCTGAGACAAGGAGTCCCATGGTTCTCCTGCTGTAGTCGTTGCTCAGGCC
GGTGAGGTTGCTCAGGCGGATAAGGATGACAGGACAAGTGAGCAGCCACTCTGCATAGCGCAGCCACTGC
ACCCGGTGTCCTGTGGCAAGGTAGAGCATAGAGGGATTCTTAAACTCAAAAAAGAACTCGAGAATCACCT
TAACCATTTCAATGGCGCACACATAGATCTCCTCCCAGCCGCATGTAGATTTCCAGGTTTGGTAGGCATA
GAACATCAGCAGCAAAATGCTGAATCCTGCTGCAAGCCACTGCAGGACATTTGACGCGGTCTGAGCGCCG
TTCGTGCCGCGAGATTCAATCCATCCGGCACAGTAACATTGATCCTCAGGGACCAGGACGGACCCGTTCA
CCACCACAGGATTAGTAACGAACAAAAGTTCGCGTCCGACGGCAGACAAAGCGCCGCCATAGTCCATGGT
GGCTCCGGAGTCGACTCTAGAGGATCCGGTACCGCTCTAGAGCTAGCGATAACTTCGTATAAAGTATCCT
ATACGAAGTTATTTGCCTTAACCCAGAAATTATCACTGTTATTCTTTAGAATGGTGCAAAGAATAACTTC
GTATAATGTATGCTATACGAAGTTATGAATTCGATATCAAGCTTATCGATAATCAACCTCTGGATTACAA
AATTTGTGAAAGATTGACTGGTATTCTTAACTATGTTGCTCCTTTTACGCTATGTGGATACGCTGCTTTA
ATGCCTTTGTATCATGCTATTGCTTCCCGTATGGCTTTCATTTTCTCCTCCTTGTATAAATCCTGGTTGC
TGTCTCTTTATGAGGAGTTGTGGCCCGTTGTCAGGCAACGTGGCGTGGTGTGCACTGTGTTTGCTGACGC
AACCCCCACTGGTTGGGGCATTGCCACCACCTGTCAGCTCCTTTCCGGGACTTTCGCTTTCCCCCTCCCT
ATTGCCACGGCGGAACTCATCGCCGCCTGCCTTGCCCGCTGCTGGACAGGGGCTCGGCTGTTGGGCACTG
ACAATTCCGTGGTGTTGTCGGGGAAATCATCGTCCTTTCCTTGGCTGCTCGCCTATGTTGCCACCTGGAT
TCTGCGCGGGACGTCCTTCTGCTACGTCCCTTCGGCCCTCAATCCAGCGGACCTTCCTTCCCGCGGCCTG
CTGCCGGCTCTGCGGCCTCTTCCGCGTCTTCGCCTTCGCCCTCAGACGAGTCGGATCTCCCTTTGGGCCG
CCTCCCCGCATCGATACCGAGCGCTGCTCGAGAGATCTACGGGTGGCATCCCTGTGACCCCTCCCCAGTG
CCTCTCCTGGCCCTGGAAGTTGCCACTCCAGTGCCCACCAGCCTTGTCCTAATAAAATTAAGTTGCATCA
TTTTGTCTGACTAGGTGTCCTTCTATAATATTATGGGGTGGAGGGGGGTGGTATGGAGCAAGGGGCAAGT
TGGGAAGACAACCTGTAGGGCCTGCGGGGTCTATTGGGAACCAAGCTGGAGTGCAGTGGCACAATCTTGG
CTCACTGCAATCTCCGCCTCCTGGGTTCAAGCGATTCTCCTGCCTCAGCCTCCCGAGTTGTTGGGATTCC
AGGCATGCATGACCAGGCTCAGCTAATTTTTGTTTTTTTGGTAGAGACGGGGTTTCACCATATTGGCCAG
GCTGGTCTCCAACTCCTAATCTCAGGTGATCTACCCACCTTGGCCTCCCAAATTGCTGGGATTACAGGCG
TGAACCACTGCTCCCTTCCCTGTCCTTCTGATTTTGTAGGTAACCACGTGCGGACCGAGCGGCCGCAGGA
ACCCCTAGTGATGGAGTTGGCCACTCCCTCTCTGCGCGCTCGCTCGCTCACTGAGGCCGGGCGACCAAAG
GTCGCCCGACGCCCGGGCTTTGCCCGGGCGGCCTCAGTGAGCGAGCGAGCGCGCAGCTGCCTGCAGGGGC
GCCTGATGCGGTATTTTCTCCTTACGCATCTGTGCGGTATTTCACACCGCATA
[142 nt withheld, positions 5024-5165]
C
[141 nt withheld, positions 5167-5307]
CCTTTGACGTTGGAGTCCACGTTCTTT
[37 nt withheld, positions 5335-5371]
ACCCTATCTCGGGCTATTCTTTTGATTTATAAGGGATTTTGCCGATTTCGGCCTATTGGTTAAAAAATGA
GCTGATTTAACAAAAATTTAACGCGAATTTTAACAAAATATTAACGTTTACAATTTTATGGTGCACTCTC
AGTACAATCTGCTCTGATGCCGCATAGTTAAGCCAGCCCCGACACCCGCCAACACCCGCTGACGCGCCCT
GACGGGCTTGTCTGCTCCCGGCATCCGCTTACAGACAAGCTGTGACCGTCTCCGGGAGCTGCATGTGTCA
GAGGTTTTCACCGTCATCACCGAAACGCGCGAGACGAAAGGGCCTCGTGATACGCCTATTTTTATAGGTT
AATGTCATGATAATAATGGTTTCTTAGACGTCAGGTGGCACTTTTCGGGGAAATGTGCGCGGAACCCCTA
TTTGTTTATTTTTCTAAATACATTCAAATATGTATCCGCTCATGAGACAATAACCCTGATAAATGCTTCA
ATAATATTGAAAAAGGAAGAGTATGAGTATTCAACATTTCCGTGTCGCCCTTATTCCCTTTTTTGCGGCA
TTTTGCCTTCCTGTTTTTGCTCACCCAGAAACGCTGGTGAAAGTAAAAGATGCTGAAGATCAGTTGGGTG
CACGAGTGGGTTACATCGAACTGGATCTCAACAGCGGTAAGATCCTTGAGAGTTTTCGCCCCGAAGAACG
TTTTCCAATGATGAGCACTTTTAAAGTTCTGCTATGTGGCGCGGTATTATCCCGTATTGACGCCGGGCAA
GAGCAACTCGGTCGCCGCATACACTATTCTCAGAATGACTTGGTTGAGTACTCACCAGTCACAGAAAAGC
ATCTTACGGATGGCATGACAGTAAGAGAATTATGCAGTGCTGCCATAACCATGAGTGATAACACTGCGGC
CAACTTACTTCTGACAACGATCGGAGGACCGAAGGAGCTAACCGCTTTTTTGCACAACATGGGGGATCAT
GTAACTCGCCTTGATCGTTGGGAACCGGAGCTGAATGAAGCCATACCAAACGACGAGCGTGACACCACGA
TGCCTGTAGCAATGGCAACAACGTTGCGCAAACTATTAACTGGCGAACTACTTACTCTAGCTTCCCGGCA
ACAATTAATAGACTGGATGGAGGCGGATAAAGTTGCAGGACCACTTCTGCGCTCGGCCCTTCCGGCTGGC
TGGTTTATTGCTGATAAATCTGGAGCCGGTGAGCGTGGGTCTCGCGGTATCATTGCAGCACTGGGGCCAG
ATGGTAAGCCCTCCCGTATCGTAGTTATCTACACGACGGGGAGTCAGGCAACTATGGATGAACGAAATAG
ACAGATCGCTGAGATAGGTGCCTCACTGATTAAGCATTGGTAACTGTCAGACCAAGTTTACTCATATATA
CTTTAGATTGATTTAAAACTTCATTTTTAATTTAAAAGGATCTAGGTGAAGATCCTTTTTGATAATCTCA
TGACCAAAATCCCTTAACGTGAGTTTTCGTTCCACTGAGCGTCAGACCCCGTAGAAAAGATCAAAGGATC
TTCTTGAGATCCTTTTTTTCTGCGCGTAATCTGCTGCTTGCAAACAAAAAAACCACCGCTACCAGCGGTG
GTTTGTTTGCCGGATCAAGAGCTACCAACTCTTTTTCCGAAGGTAACTGGCTTCAGCAGAGCGCAGATAC
CAAATACTGTCCTTCTAGTGTAGCCGTAGTTAGGCCACCACTTCAAGAACTCTGTAGCACCGCCTACATA
CCTCGCTCTGCTAATCCTGTTACCAGTGGCTGCTGCCAGTGGCGATAAGTCGTGTCTTACCGGGTTGGAC
TCAAGACGATAGTTACCGGATAAGGCGCAGCGGTCGGGCTGAACGGGGGGTTCGTGCACACAGCCCAGCT
TGGAGCGAACGACCTACACCGAACTGAGATACCTACAGCGTGAGCTATGAGAAAGCGCCACGCTTCCCGA
AGGGAGAAAGGCGGACAGGTATCCGGTAAGCGGCAGGGTCGGAACAGGAGAGCGCACGAGGGAGCTTCCA
GGGGGAAACGCCTGGTATCTTTATAGTCCTGTCGGGTTTCGCCACCTCTGACTTGAGCGTCGATTTTTGT
GATGCTCGTCAGGGGGGCGGAGCCTATGGAAAAACGCCAGCAACGCGGCCTTTTTACGGTTCCTGGCCTT
TTGCTGGCCTTTTGCTCACATGT
