>Addgene plasmid #47633 | pOTTC468 - pAAV EF1a DIO hChR2(H134R)-iRFP | addgene partial sequence | sequence record 70725 | EF1a-F 5'-TCAAGCCTCAGACAGTGGTTC-3'
ATTTCAGGTGTCGTGAGGTACCGGATCCTCTAGAGTCGACTCCGGAATAACTTCGTATAGGATACTTTAT
ACGAAGTTATGCAGAATGGTAGCTGGATTGTAGCTGCTATTAGCAATATGAAACCTCTTAATAACTTCGT
ATAGCATACATTATACGAAGTTATGGCGCGCCATAAGCTTGATATCGAATTCGTCGACTCACTCTTCCAT
CACGCCGATCTGCCAGGCCAGAACCTGGGCGACTAGCTCGCAGGCTTGGCGGCCATCGAGATCGACGTAG
TACGGCGTTCGGTGATGGCAAACGATCAATCCCCACAGTCGCTCGCCGCGCAAAATCGAGATCGACATCG
TGCCGTGCATGCCTATGTTGCGCATGAATTCCAGATGGACGGGCGAGACGCTGCGCAGGATGGCGAAGCT
AAGATCAATCGGCCGCCCGGTGACCGGATTGAGGTCTGGGGTGACCGGCACCGGCCGATAATTGATATCG
GGAATGATCCGTACCGGGTTGATGGTATAGAGCCGACGGGCCTGCGCCGGCACGGTTGAGGCAGGATAGT
GCAGGCCTAGTTTTGACTCGACCTCGGCGCACCGATCCTCTGCGATCACTTCGCCGCTGAAGTCGGAGGC
GAAGCGATAGATCATCACCCGATCGAAGCCGGTAATCTTCCGCACCTCTTGCGCCGCGGCGGCGCAGGCG
CTTTCCAAGGTTTCGGCGGCCTGCAGGCGGCGGATGGCGCTGTTGGTGCGGCGGAAGAACGCCTGCGGCT
CGGCGACGTCCCGCTGGGGAGGCTCGAGCTCGAGGAAGATGAGCTGATCATGGCGATGCCAGGAGCCGAT
GAAGCCTGCGTCCTTTCGCATCGTGAAGCCGACAGTGATCGGTGCTCCGACGGCCGCCCCGGGCTCGGCC
AAGGCGATCGTCAGACGGTTGTGCGTCTCCGAGTCGAAGACATCGGCCGCAGAGCGGCCGATCAGGGCGC
CGATCGCCAGTCCGGTGAGTTCGGGAAGGTTGTCGCTGCCGGCAACGATCGTCATGTCG
