>Addgene plasmid #47633 | pOTTC468 - pAAV EF1a DIO hChR2(H134R)-iRFP | addgene partial sequence | sequence record 70726 | WPRE-R 5'-CATAGCGTAAAAGGAGCAACA-3'
CAGTCAATCTTTCACAAATTTTGTAATCCAGAGGTTGATTATCGATAAGCTTGATATCGAATTCATAACT
TCGTATAGCATACATTATACGAAGTTATTCTTTGCACCATTCTAAAGAATAACAGTGATAATTTCTGGGT
TAAGGCAAATAACTTCGTATAGGATACTTTATACGAAGTTATCGCTAGCTCTAGAGCGGTACCGGATCCT
CTAGAGTCGACTCCGGAGCCACCATGGACTATGGCGGCGCTTTGTCTGCCGTCGGACGCGAACTTTTGTT
CGTTACTAATCCTGTGGTGGTGAACGGGTCCGTCCTGGTCCCTGAGGATCAATGTTACTGTGCCGGATGG
ATTGAATCTCGCGGCACGAACGGCGCTCAGACCGCGTCAAATGTCCTGCAGTGGCTTGCAGCAGGATTCA
GCATTTTGCTGCTGATGTTCTATGCCTACCAAACCTGGAAATCTACATGCGGCTGGGAGGAGATCTATGT
GTGCGCCATTGAAATGGTTAAGGTGATTCTCGAGTTCTTTTTTGAGTTTAAGAATCCCTCTATGCTCTAC
CTTGCCACAGGACACCGGGTGCAGTGGCTGCGCTATGCAGAGTGGCTGCTCACTTGTCCTGTCATCCTTA
TCCGCCTGAGCAACCTCACCGGCCTGAGCAACGACTACAGCAGGAGAACCATGGGACTCCTTGTCTCAGA
CATCGGGACTATCGTGTGGGGGGCTACCAGCGCCATGGCAACCGGCTATGTTAAAGTCATCTTCTTTTGT
CTTGGATTGTGCTATGGCGCGAACACATTTTTTCACGCCGCCAAAGCATATATCGAGGGTTATCATACTG
TGCCAAAGGGTCGGTGCCGCCAGGTCGTGACCGGCATGGCATGGCTGTTTTTCGTGAGCTGGGGTATGTT
CCCAATTCTCTTCATTTTGGGGCCCGAAGGTTTTGGCGTCCTGAGCGTCTATGGCTCCACCGTAGGTCAC
ACGATTATTGATCTGATGAGTAAAAA
