>Addgene plasmid #47633 | pOTTC468 - pAAV EF1a DIO hChR2(H134R)-iRFP | addgene partial sequence | sequence record 70727 | iRFP-R 5'-gatatggatcggctcatcgt-3'
GTCAGGCTGCCTGGCGACGGATCCTTCAGCCATACTAGTGGCGGCCGCTGGCACGGCTCCGGCCTCGGCT
TCGTCTTCGACGAGAGTCTCGACCTCGATCTCCGTTCCGCCGATGTTCAGTTTGGTGGTTTTGCGGATAT
CTCCGTGAATCAATATGTGCTCGTGGATCAGGACGCGCAGGTAGTGTCCCAACAACCCCCAACAATTTTT
ACTCATCAGATCAATAATCGTGTGACCTACGGTGGAGCCATAGACGCTCAGGACGCCAAAACCTTCGGGC
CCCAAAATGAAGAGAATTGGGAACATACCCCAGCTCACGAAAAACAGCCATGCCATGCCGGTCACGACCT
GGCGGCACCGACCCTTTGGCACAGTATGATAACCCTCGATATATGCTTTGGCGGCGTGAAAAAATGTGTT
CGCGCCATAGCACAATCCAAGACAAAAGAAGATGACTTTAACATAGCCGGTTGCCATGGCGCTGGTAGCC
CCCCACACGATAGTCCCGATGTCTGAGACAAGGAGTCCCATGGTTCTCCTGCTGTAGTCGTTGCTCAGGC
CGGTGAGGTTGCTCAGGCGGATAAGGATGACAGGACAAGTGAGCAGCCACTCTGCATAGCGCAGCCACTG
CACCCGGTGTCCTGTGGCAAGGTAGAGCATAGAGGGATTCTTAAACTCAAAAAAGAACTCGAGAATCACC
TTAACCATTTCAATGGCGCACACATAGATCTCCTCCCAGCCGCATGTAGATTTCCAGGTTTGGTAGGCAT
AGAACATCAGCAGCAAAATGCTGAATCCTGCTGCAAGCCACTGCAGGACATTTGACGCGGTCTGAGCGCC
GTTCGTGCCGCGAGATTCAATCCATCCGGCACAGTAACATTG
